Addgene plasmid #149280: pEE390
Purpose: T-DNA encoding TRV2 with gRNA targeting NbPDS3
Depositing lab: Daniel Voytas. Depositing organization: University of Minnesota. Publication: Multiplexed heritable gene editing using RNA viruses and mobile single guide RNAs. Ellison EE, Nagalakshmi U, Gamo ME, Huang PJ, Dinesh-Kumar S, Voytas DF. Nat Plants. 2020 Jun 1. pii: 10.1038/s41477-020-0670-y. doi: 10.1038/s41477-020-0670-y. PubMed 32483329.
Backbone
  Vector backbone: pEE083
  Vector type: Plant Expression
Growth in bacteria
  Bacterial resistance: Kanamycin, 50 μg/mL
  Growth temperature: 37°C
  Growth strain: DH5alpha
  Copy number: High Copy
Gene/Insert
  Gene/Insert name: p35S:TRV2_NbPDS3sgRNA:tNos
  gRNA/shRNA sequence: Unknown
  Species: Tobacco Rattle Virus
  Promoter: 35S
  Cloning method: Restriction Enzyme; 5′ cloning site AarI (destroyed during cloning); 3′ cloning site AarI (destroyed during cloning)
Resource information
  A portion of this plasmid was derived from a plasmid made by: synthesized
Terms and licenses: Academic/Nonprofit Terms; Industry Terms: Not Available to Industry
How to cite: pEE390 was a gift from Daniel Voytas (Addgene plasmid # 149280 ; http://n2t.net/addgene:149280 ; RRID:Addgene_149280)
