[The description below was written by a language model from this plasmid's Addgene catalogue record and pLannotate feature annotations shown in this document.]
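Description:
pEE390 is a plant-expression binary vector of about 10.9 kb, built on the pEE083 backbone, whose T-DNA carries a cDNA copy of Tobacco rattle virus RNA2 (TRV2) engineered to deliver a CRISPR single guide RNA against NbPDS3, presumably the *Nicotiana benthamiana* phytoene desaturase gene. The backbone has the usual dual-host arrangement. A high-copy ColE1/pUC-type origin with the pBR322 bom region supports propagation in E. coli. The pVS1 oriV, RepA and StaA functions provide replication and stable maintenance in Agrobacterium. Selection is by kanamycin through an aphA-3 aminoglycoside phosphotransferase gene located outside the T-DNA.

Between the nopaline-type left and right border repeats, an enhanced CaMV 35S promoter with a duplicated enhancer drives transcription of the viral genome. This includes the TRV capsid protein coding sequence, followed by the guide insert ending in the Streptococcus pyogenes Cas9 gRNA scaffold. The record lists the spacer sequence as unknown and notes that the insert was cloned through AarI sites that were destroyed in the process. Downstream lie the viral 3′ tRNA-like structure pseudoknot, a type III hammerhead ribozyme that would be expected to trim the transcript to a defined viral 3′ end, and the NOS terminator. A short 9xHis fragment and a few backbone hits in the annotation look like incidental matches.

After agroinfiltration, the transcribed RNA2 is expected to replicate and spread systemically when the TRV RNA1 component is supplied separately. The construct encodes no Cas9, so editing requires a nuclease from another source. The associated publication concerns heritable plant gene editing with RNA viruses and mobile sgRNAs, but no mobility element is annotated in this construct.
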