Features (pLannotate 1.2.2; 19 found; start..end, strand, type, name):
    123..317     +  rep_origin     pVS1 oriV: origin of replication for the Pseudomonas plasmid pVS1 (Heeb et al., 2000)
    520..559     +  CDS            rop (fragment): Rop protein, which maintains plasmids at low copy number; rop
    661..801     +  misc_feature   bom: basis of mobility region from pBR322
    987..1575    -  rep_origin     ori: high-copy-number ColE1/pMB1/pBR322/pUC origin of replication
   1683..1752    -  ncRNA          RNA-OUT: Accession: RF00240 - RNA-OUT
   3000..3794    -  CDS            KanR: aminoglycoside phosphotransferase; aphA-3; confers resistance to kanamycin
   4219..4243    +  misc_feature   LB T-DNA repeat: left border repeat from nopaline C58 T-DNA
   4346..4366    -  misc_feature   MCS (fragment): pUC18/19 multiple cloning site
   4441..5115    +  promoter       CaMV 35S promoter (enhanced): cauliflower mosaic virus 35S promoter with a duplicated enhancer region
   5675..6286    +  CDS            CP: CAPSD_TRVPP - Experimental evidence at protein level: Swiss-Prot protein existence level 1. Capsid protein self-assembles to form rod-shaped virions about 22 nm in diameter with a central canal enclosing the viral genomic RNA. From Tobacco rattle virus (isolate PpK20) (TRV).
   6672..6747    +  misc_RNA       gRNA scaffold: guide RNA scaffold for the Streptococcus pyogenes CRISPR/Cas9 system
   7112..7151    +  ncRNA          TLS-PK6: Accession: RF01101 - Pseudoknot of tRNA-like structure
   7147..7202    +  ncRNA          Hammerhead 3: Accession: RF00008 - Hammerhead ribozyme (type III)
   7212..7230    +  CDS            9xHis (fragment): 9xHis affinity tag
   7265..7517    +  terminator     NOS terminator: nopaline synthase terminator and poly(A) signal
   7539..7563    +  misc_feature   RB T-DNA repeat: right border repeat from nopaline C58 T-DNA
   7903..8304    +  CDS            Y4CG_SINFN (fragment): Protein inferred from homology: Swiss-Prot protein existence level 3. From Sinorhizobium fredii (strain NBRC 101917 / NGR234).
   8864..9493    +  CDS            pVS1 StaA: stability protein from the Pseudomonas plasmid pVS1 (Heeb et al., 2000)
   9922..57      +  CDS            pVS1 RepA (across the origin): replication protein from the Pseudomonas plasmid pVS1 (Heeb et al., 2000)
>Addgene plasmid #149280 | pEE390 | addgene full sequence | sequence record 305795 | Addgene NGS Result
ATCCTAGTCATGCGCTACCGCAACCTGATCGAGGGCGAAGCATCCGCCGGTTCCTAATGTACGGAGCAGA
TGCTAGGGCAAATTGCCCTAGCAGGGGAAAAAGGTCGAAAAGGTCTCTTTCCTGTGGATAGCACGTACAT
TGGGAACCCAAAGCCGTACATTGGGAACCGGAACCCGTACATTGGGAACCCAAAGCCGTACATTGGGAAC
CGGTCACACATGTAAGTGACTGATATAAAAGAGAAAAAAGGCGATTTTTCCGCCTAAAACTCTTTAAAAC
TTATTAAAACTCTTAAAACCCGCCTGGCCTGTGCATAACTGTCTGGCCAGCGCACAGCCGAAGAGCTGCA
AAAAGCGCCTACCCTTCGGTCGCTGCGCTCCCTACGCCCCGCCGCTTCGCGTCGGCCTATCGCGGCCGCT
GGCCGCTCAAAAATGGCTGGCCTACGGCCAGGCAATCTACCAGGGCGCGGACAAGCCGCGCCGTCGCCAC
TCGACCGCCGGCGCCCACATCAAGGCACCCTGCCTCGCGCGTTTCGGTGATGACGGTGAAAACCTCTGAC
ACATGCAGCTCCCGGAGACGGTCACAGCTTGTCTGTAAGCGGATGCCGGGAGCAGACAAGCCCGTCAGGG
CGCGTCAGCGGGTGTTGGCGGGTGTCGGGGCGCAGCCATGACCCAGTCACGTAGCGATAGCGGAGTGTAT
ACTGGCTTAACTATGCGGCATCAGAGCAGATTGTACTGAGAGTGCACCATATGCGGTGTGAAATACCGCA
CAGATGCGTAAGGAGAAAATACCGCATCAGGCGCTCTTCCGCTTCCTCGCTCACTGACTCGCTGCGCTCG
GTCGTTCGGCTGCGGCGAGCGGTATCAGCTCACTCAAAGGCGGTAATACGGTTATCCACAGAATCAGGGG
ATAACGCAGGAAAGAACATGTGAGCAAAAGGCCAGCAAAAGGCCAGGAACCGTAAAAAGGCCGCGTTGCT
GGCGTTTTTCCATAGGCTCCGCCCCCCTGACGAGCATCACAAAAATCGACGCTCAAGTCAGAGGTGGCGA
AACCCGACAGGACTATAAAGATACCAGGCGTTTCCCCCTGGAAGCTCCCTCGTGCGCTCTCCTGTTCCGA
CCCTGCCGCTTACCGGATACCTGTCCGCCTTTCTCCCTTCGGGAAGCGTGGCGCTTTCTCATAGCTCACG
CTGTAGGTATCTCAGTTCGGTGTAGGTCGTTCGCTCCAAGCTGGGCTGTGTGCACGAACCCCCCGTTCAG
CCCGACCGCTGCGCCTTATCCGGTAACTATCGTCTTGAGTCCAACCCGGTAAGACACGACTTATCGCCAC
TGGCAGCAGCCACTGGTAACAGGATTAGCAGAGCGAGGTATGTAGGCGGTGCTACAGAGTTCTTGAAGTG
GTGGCCTAACTACGGCTACACTAGAAGGACAGTATTTGGTATCTGCGCTCTGCTGAAGCCAGTTACCTTC
GGAAAAAGAGTTGGTAGCTCTTGATCCGGCAAACAAACCACCGCTGGTAGCGGTGGTTTTTTTGTTTGCA
AGCAGCAGATTACGCGCAGAAAAAAAGGATCTCAAGAAGATCCTTTGATCTTTTCTACGGGGTCTGACGC
TCAGTGGAACGAAAACTCACGTTAAGGGCTGATGAATCCCCTAATGATTTTTATCAAAATCATTAAGTTA
AGGTAGATACACATCTTGTCATATGATCAAATGGTTTCGCCAAAAATCAATAATCAGACAACAAAATGTG
CGAACTCGATATTTTACACGACTCTCTTTACCAATTCTGCCCCGAATTACACTTAAAACGACTCAACAGC
TTAACGTTGGCTTGCCACGCCTTACTTGACTGTAAAACTCTCACTCTTACCGAACTTGGCCGTAACCTGC
CAACCAAAGCGAGAACAAAACATAACATCAAACGAATCGACCGATTGTTAGGTAATCGTCACCTCCACAA
AGAGCGACTCGCTGTATACCGTTGGCATGCTAGCTTTATCTGTTCGGGCAATACGATGCCCATTGTACTT
GTTGACTGGTCTGATATCCGTGAGCAAAAACGGCTTATGGTATTGCGAGCTTCAGTCGCACTACACGGTC
GTTCTGTTACTCTTTATGAGAAAGCGTTCCCGCTTTCAGAGCAATGTTCAAAGAAAGCTCATGACCAATT
TCTAGCCGACCTTGCGAGCATTCTACCGAGTAACACCACACCGCTCATTGTCAGTGATGCTGGCTTTAAA
GTGCCATGGTATAAATCCGTTGAGAAGCTGGGTTGGTACTGGTTAAGTCGAGTAAGAGGAAAAGTACAAT
ATGCAGACCTAGGAGCGGAAAACTGGAAACCTATCAGCAACTTACATGATATGTCATCTAGTCACTCAAA
GACTTTAGGCTATAAGAGGCTGACTAAAAGCAATCCAATCTCATGCCAAATTCTATTGTATAAATCTCGC
TCTAAAGGCCGAAAAAATCAGCGCTCGACACGGACTCATTGTCACCACCCGTCACCTAAAATCTACTCAG
CGTCGGCAAAGGAGCCATGGATTCTAGCAACTAACTTACCTGTTGAAATTCGAACACCCAAACAACTTGT
TAATATCTATTCGAAGCGAATGCAGATTGAAGAAACCTTCCGAGACTTGAAAAGTCCTGCCTACGGACTA
GGCCTACGCCATAGCCGAACGAGCAGCTCAGAGCGTTTTGATATCATGCTGCTAATCGCCCTGATGCTTC
AACTAACATGTTGGCTTGCGGGCGTTCATGCTCAGAAACAAGGTTGGGACAAGCACTTCCAGGCTAACAC
AGTCAGAAATCGAAACGTACTCTCAACAGTTCGCTTAGGCATGGAAGTTTTGCGGCATTCTGGCTACACA
ATAACAAGGGAAGACTCACTCGTGGCTGCAACCCTGCTTACTCAAAATCTATTCACACATGGTTACGTTT
TGGGGAAATTATGAGGGGATCTCTCAGCGTTAAGGGATTTTGGTCATGCATTCTAGGTACTAAAACAATT
CATCCAGTAAAATATAATATTTTATTTTCTCCCAATCAGGCTTGATCCCCAGTAAGTCAAAAAATAGCTC
GACATACTGTTCTTCCCCGATATCCTCCCTGATCGACCGGACGCAGAAGGCAATGTCATACCACTTGTCC
GCCCTGCCGCTTCTCCCAAGATCAATAAAGCCACTTACTTTGCCATCTTTCACAAAGATGTTGCTGTCTC
CCAGGTCGCCGTGGGAAAAGACAAGTTCCTCTTCGGGCTTTTCCGTCTTTAAAAAATCATACAGCTCGCG
CGGATCTTTAAATGGAGTGTCTTCTTCCCAGTTTTCGCAATCCACATCGGCCAGATCGTTATTCAGTAAG
TAATCCAATTCGGCTAAGCGGCTGTCTAAGCTATTCGTATAGGGACAATCCGATATGTCGATGGAGTGAA
AGAGCCTGATGCACTCCGCATACAGCTCGATAATCTTTTCAGGGCTTTGTTCATCTTCATACTCTTCCGA
GCAAAGGACGCCATCGGCCTCACTCATGAGCAGATTGCTCCAGCCATCATGCCGTTCAAAGTGCAGGACC
TTTGGAACAGGCAGCTTTCCTTCCAGCCATAGCATCATGTCCTTTTCCCGTTCCACATCATAGGTGGTCC
CTTTATACCGGCTGTCCGTCATTTTTAAATATAGGTTTTCATTTTCTCCCACCAGCTTATATACCTTAGC
AGGAGACATTCCTTCCGTATCTTTTACGCAGCGGTATTTTTCGATCAGTTTTTTCAATTCCGGTGATATT
CTCATTTTAGCCATTTATTATTTCCTTCCTCTTTTCTACAGTATTTAAAGATACCCCAAGAAGCTAATTA
TAACAAGACGAACTCCAATTCACTGTTCCTTGCATTCTAAAACCTTAAATACCAGAAAACAGCTTTTTCA
AAGTTGTTTTCAAAGTTGGCGTATAACATAGTATCGACGGAGCCGATTTTGAAACCGCGGTGATCACAGG
CAGCAACGCTCTGTCATCGTTACAATCAACATGCTACCCTCCGCGAGATCATCCGTGTTTCAAACCCGGC
AGCTTAGTTGCCGTTCTTCCGAATAGCATCGGTAACATGAGCAAAGTCTGCCGCCTTACAACGGCTCTCC
CGCTGACGCCGTCCCGGACTGATGGGCTGCCTGTATCGAGTGGTGATTTTGTGCCGAGCTGCCGGTCGGG
GAGCTGTTGGCTGGCTGGTGGCAGGATATATTGTGGTGTAAACAAATTGACGCTTAGACAACTTAATAAC
ACATTGCGGACGTTTTTAATGTACTGAATTAACGCCGAATTAATTCCTAGGCCACCATGTTGGGCCCGGC
GCGCCAAGCTTGCATGCCTGCAGGTCAACATGGTGGAGCACGACACTCTCGTCTACTCCAAGAATATCAA
AGATACAGTCTCAGAAGACCAGAGGGCTATTGAGACTTTTCAACAAAGGGTAATATCGGGAAACCTCCTC
GGATTCCATTGCCCAGCTATCTGTCACTTCATCGAAAGGACAGTAGAAAAGGAAGATGGCTTCTACAAAT
GCCATCATTGCGATAAAGGAAAGGCTATCGTTCAAGATGCCTCTACCGACAGTGGTCCCAAAGATGGACC
CCCACCCACGAGGAACATCGTGGAAAAAGAAGACGTTCCAACCACGTCTTCAAAGCAAGTGGATTGATGT
GATGGTCAACATGGTGGAGCACGACACTCTCGTCTACTCCAAGAATATCAAAGATACAGTCTCAGAAGAC
CAGAGGGCTATTGAGACTTTTCAACAAAGGGTAATATCGGGAAACCTCCTCGGATTCCATTGCCCAGCTA
TCTGTCACTTCATCGAAAGGACAGTAGAAAAGGAAGATGGCTTCTACAAATGCCATCATTGCGATAAAGG
AAAGGCTATCGTTCAAGATGCCTCTACCGACAGTGGTCCCAAAGATGGACCCCCACCCACGAGGAACATC
GTGGAAAAAGAAGACGTTCCAACCACGTCTTCAAAGCAAGTGGATTGATGTGATATCTCCACTGACGTAA
GGGATGACGCACAATCCCACTATCCTTCGCAAGACCCTTCCTCTATATAAGGAAGTTCATTTCATTTGGA
GAGGATAAAACATTGCACCTATGGTGTTGCCCTGGCTGGGGTATGTCAGTGATCGCAGTAGAATGTACTA
ATTGACAAGTTGGAGAATACGGTAGAACGTCCTTATCCAACACAGCCTTTATCCCTCTCCCTGACGAGGT
TTTTGTCAGTGTAATATTTCTTTTTGAACTATCCAGCTTAGTACCGTACGGGAAAGTGACTGGTGTGCTT
ATCTTTGAAATGTTACTTTGGGTTTCGGTTCTTTAGGTTAGTAAGAAAGCACTTGTCTTCTCATACAAAG
GAAAACCTGAGACGTATCGCTTACGAAAGTAGCAATGAAAGAAAGGTGGTGGTTTTAATCGCTACCGCAA
AAACGATGGGGTCGTTTTAATTAACTTCTCCTACGCAAGCGTCTAAACGGACGTTGGGGTTTTGCTAGTT
TCTTTAGAGAAAACTAGCTAAGTCTTTAATGTTATCATTAGAGATGGCATAAATATAATACTTGTGTCTG
CTGATAAGATCATTTTAATTTGGACGATTAGACTTGTTGAACTACAGGTTACTGAATCACTTGCGCTAAT
CAACATGGGAGATATGTACGATGAATCATTTGACAAGTCGGGCGGTCCTGCTGACTTGATGGACGATTCT
TGGGTGGAATCAGTTTCGTGGAAAGATCTGTTGAAGAAGTTACACAGCATAAAATTTGCACTACAGTCTG
GTAGAGATGAGATCACTGGGTTACTAGCGGCACTGAATAGACAGTGTCCTTATTCACCATATGAGCAGTT
TCCAGATAAGAAGGTGTATTTCCTTTTAGACTCACGGGCTAACAGTGCTCTTGGTGTGATTCAGAACGCT
TCAGCGTTCAAGAGACGAGCTGATGAGAAGAATGCAGTGGCGGGTGTTACAAATATTCCTGCGAATCCAA
ACACAACGGTTACGACGAACCAAGGGAGTACTACTACTACCAAGGCGAACACTGGCTCGACTTTGGAAGA
AGACTTGTACACTTATTACAAATTCGATGATGCCTCTACAGCTTTCCACAAATCTCTAACTTCGTTAGAG
AACATGGAGTTGAAGAGTTATTACCGAAGGAACTTTGAGAAAGTATTCGGGATTAAGTTTGGTGGAGCAG
CTGCTAGTTCATCTGCACCGCCTCCAGCGAGTGGAGGTCCGATACGTCCTAATCCCTAGGGATTTAAGGA
CGTGAACTCTGTTGAGATCTCTGTGAAATTCAGAGGGTGGGTGATACCATATTCACTGATGCCATTAGCG
ACATCTAAATAGGGCTAATTGTGACTAATTTGAGGGAATTTCCTTTACCATTGACGTCAGTGTCGTTGGT
AGCATTTGAGTTTCGGAGCATCTTGTTCTGGGGTTTCACACTATCTTTAGAGAAAGTGTTAAGTTAATTA
AGTTATCTTAATTAAGAGCATAATTATACTGATTTGTCTCTCGTTGATAGAGTCTATCATTCTGTTACTA
AAAATTTGACAACTCGGTTTGCTGACCTACTGGTTACTGTATCACTTACCCGAGTTAACGAGTCTAGAAA
CTTGGTAGTAGCGACTCCATGGTTTTAGAGCTAGAAATAGCAAGTTAAAATAAGGCTAGTCCGTTATCAA
CTTGAAAAAGTGGCACCGAGTCGGTGCAGTGCCGGGCATGTCCCGAAGACATTAAACTACGGTTCTTTAA
GTAGATCCGTGTCTGAAGTTTTAGGTTCAATTTAAACCTACGAGATTGACATTCTCGACTGATCTTGATT
GATCGGTAAGTCTTTTGTAATTTAATTTTCTTTTTGATTTTATTTTAAATTGTTATCTGTTTCTGTGTAT
AGACTGTTTGAGATCGGCGTTTGGCCGACTCATTGTCTTACCATAGGGGAACGGACTTTGTTTGTGTTGT
TATTTTATTTGTATTTTATTAAAATTCTCAACGATCTGAAAAAGCCTCGCGGCTAAGAGATTGTTGGGGG
GTGAGTAAGTACTTTTAAAGTGATGATGGTTACAAAGGCAAAAGGGGTAAAACCCCTCGCCTACGTAAGC
GTTATTACGCCCGTCTGTACTTATATCAGTACACTGACGAGTCCCTAAAGGACGAAACGGGAGAACGCTA
GCCACCACCACCACCACCACGTGTGAATTACAGGTGACCAGCTCGAATTTCCCCGATCGTTCAAACATTT
GGCAATAAAGTTTCTTAAGATTGAATCCTGTTGCCGGTCTTGCGATGATTATCATATAATTTCTGTTGAA
TTACGTTAAGCATGTAATAATTAACATGTAATGCATGACGTTATTTATGAGATGGGTTTTTATGATTAGA
GTCCCGCAATTATACATTTAATACGCGATAGAAAACAAAATATAGCGCGCAAACTAGGATAAATTATCGC
GCGCGGTGTCATCTATGTTACTAGATCGGGAATTAAACTATCAGTGTTTGACAGGATATATTGGCGGGTA
AACCTAAGAGAAAAGAGCGTTTATTAGAATAATCGGATATTTAAAAGGGCGTGAAAAGGTTTATCCGTTC
GTCCATTTGTATGTGCATGCCAACCACAGGGTTCCCCTCGGGATCAAAGTACTTTGATCCAACCCCTCCG
CTGCTATAGTGCAGTCGGCTTCTGACGTTCAGTGCAGCCGTCTTCTGAAAACGACATGTCGCACAAGTCC
TAAGTTACGCGACAGGCTGCCGCCCTGCCCTTTTCCTGGCGTTTTCTTGTCGCGTGTTTTAGTCGCATAA
AGTAGAATACTTGCGACTAGAACCGGAGACATTACGCCATGAACAAGAGCGCCGCCGCTGGCCTGCTGGG
CTATGCCCGCGTCAGCACCGACGACCAGGACTTGACCAACCAACGGGCCGAACTGCACGCGGCCGGCTGC
ACCAAGCTGTTTTCCGAGAAGATCACCGGCACCAGGCGCGACCGCCCGGAGCTGGCCAGGATGCTTGACC
ACCTACGCCCTGGCGACGTTGTGACAGTGACCAGGCTAGACCGCCTGGCCCGCAGCACCCGCGACCTACT
GGACATTGCCGAGCGCATCCAGGAGGCCGGCGCGGGCCTGCGTAGCCTGGCAGAGCCGTGGGCCGACACC
ACCACGCCGGCCGGCCGCATGGTGTTGACCGTGTTCGCCGGCATTGCCGAGTTCGAGCGTTCCCTAATCA
TCGACCGCACCCGGAGCGGGCGCGAGGCCGCCAAGGCCCGAGGCGTGAAGTTTGGCCCCCGCCCTACCCT
CACCCCGGCACAGATCGCGCACGCCCGCGAGCTGATCGACCAGGAAGGCCGCACCGTGAAAGAGGCGGCT
GCACTGCTTGGCGTGCATCGCTCGACCCTGTACCGCGCACTTGAGCGCAGCGAGGAAGTGACGCCCACCG
AGGCCAGGCGGCGCGGTGCCTTCCGTGAGGACGCATTGACCGAGGCCGACGCCCTGGCGGCCGCCGAGAA
TGAACGCCAAGAGGAACAAGCATGAAACCGCACCAGGACGGCCAGGACGAACCGTTTTTCATTACCGAAG
AGATCGAGGCGGAGATGATCGCGGCCGGGTACGTGTTCGAGCCGCCCGCGCACGTCTCAACCGTGCGGCT
GCATGAAATCCTGGCCGGTTTGTCTGATGCCAAGCTGGCGGCCTGGCCGGCCAGCTTGGCCGCTGAAGAA
ACCGAGCGCCGCCGTCTAAAAAGGTGATGTGTATTTGAGTAAAACAGCTTGCGTCATGCGGTCGCTGCGT
ATATGATGCGATGAGTAAATAAACAAATACGCAAGGGGAACGCATGAAGGTTATCGCTGTACTTAACCAG
AAAGGCGGGTCAGGCAAGACGACCATCGCAACCCATCTAGCCCGCGCCCTGCAACTCGCCGGGGCCGATG
TTCTGTTAGTCGATTCCGATCCCCAGGGCAGTGCCCGCGATTGGGCGGCCGTGCGGGAAGATCAACCGCT
AACCGTTGTCGGCATCGACCGCCCGACGATTGACCGCGACGTGAAGGCCATCGGCCGGCGCGACTTCGTA
GTGATCGACGGAGCGCCCCAGGCGGCGGACTTGGCTGTGTCCGCGATCAAGGCAGCCGACTTCGTGCTGA
TTCCGGTGCAGCCAAGCCCTTACGACATATGGGCCACCGCCGACCTGGTGGAGCTGGTTAAGCAGCGCAT
TGAGGTCACGGATGGAAGGCTACAAGCGGCCTTTGTCGTGTCGCGGGCGATCAAAGGCACGCGCATCGGC
GGTGAGGTTGCCGAGGCGCTGGCCGGGTACGAGCTGCCCATTCTTGAGTCCCGTATCACGCAGCGCGTGA
GCTACCCAGGCACTGCCGCCGCCGGCACAACCGTTCTTGAATCAGAACCCGAGGGCGACGCTGCCCGCGA
GGTCCAGGCGCTGGCCGCTGAAATTAAATCAAAACTCATTTGAGTTAATGAGGTAAAGAGAAAATGAGCA
AAAGCACAAACACGCTAAGTGCCGGCCGTCCGAGCGCACGCAGCAGCAAGGCTGCAACGTTGGCCAGCCT
GGCAGACACGCCAGCCATGAAGCGGGTCAACTTTCAGTTGCCGGCGGAGGATCACACCAAGCTGAAGATG
TACGCGGTACGCCAAGGCAAGACCATTACCGAGCTGCTATCTGAATACATCGCGCAGCTACCAGAGTAAA
TGAGCAAATGAATAAATGAGTAGATGAATTTTAGCGGCTAAAGGAGGCGGCATGGAAAATCAAGAACAAC
CAGGCACCGACGCCGTGGAATGCCCCATGTGTGGAGGAACGGGCGGTTGGCCAGGCGTAAGCGGCTGGGT
TGCCTGCCGGCCCTGCAATGGCACTGGAACCCCCAAGCCCGAGGAATCGGCGTGAGCGGTCGCAAACCAT
CCGGCCCGGTACAAATCGGCGCGGCGCTGGGTGATGACCTGGTGGAGAAGTTGAAGGCCGCGCAGGCCGC
CCAGCGGCAACGCATCGAGGCAGAAGCACGCCCCGGTGAATCGTGGCAAGCGGCCGCTGATCGAATCCGC
AAAGAATCCCGGCAACCGCCGGCAGCCGGTGCGCCGTCGATTAGGAAGCCGCCCAAGGGCGACGAGCAAC
CAGATTTTTTCGTTCCGATGCTCTATGACGTGGGCACCCGCGATAGTCGCAGCATCATGGACGTGGCCGT
TTTCCGTCTGTCGAAGCGTGACCGACGAGCTGGCGAGGTGATCCGCTACGAGCTTCCAGACGGGCACGTA
GAGGTTTCCGCAGGGCCGGCCGGCATGGCCAGTGTGTGGGATTACGACCTGGTACTGATGGCGGTTTCCC
ATCTAACCGAATCCATGAACCGATACCGGGAAGGGAAGGGAGACAAGCCCGGCCGCGTGTTCCGTCCACA
CGTTGCGGACGTACTCAAGTTCTGCCGGCGAGCCGATGGCGGAAAGCAGAAAGACGACCTGGTAGAAACC
TGCATTCGGTTAAACACCACGCACGTTGCCATGCAGCGTACGAAGAAGGCCAAGAACGGCCGCCTGGTGA
CGGTATCCGAGGGTGAAGCCTTGATTAGCCGCTACAAGATCGTAAAGAGCGAAACCGGGCGGCCGGAGTA
CATCGAGATCGAGCTAGCTGATTGGATGTACCGCGAGATCACAGAAGGCAAGAACCCGGACGTGCTGACG
GTTCACCCCGATTACTTTTTGATCGATCCCGGCATCGGCCGTTTTCTCTACCGCCTGGCACGCCGCGCCG
CAGGCAAGGCAGAAGCCAGATGGTTGTTCAAGACGATCTACGAACGCAGTGGCAGCGCCGGAGAGTTCAA
GAAGTTCTGTTTCACCGTGCGCAAGCTGATCGGGTCAAATGACCTGCCGGAGTACGATTTGAAGGAGGAG
GCGGGGCAGGCTGGCCCG
